>Addgene plasmid #211657 | pCF821-sgOR2B6-3_U6-sgRNA-EF1a-mNeonGreen | addgene full sequence | sequence record 420067 | Addgene NGS Result
GTCGACGGATCGGGAGATCTCCCGATCCCCTATGGTGCACTCTCAGTACAATCTGCTCTGATGCCGCATA
GTTAAGCCAGTATCTGCTCCCTGCTTGTGTGTTGGAGGTCGCTGAGTAGTGCGCGAGCAAAATTTAAGCT
ACAACAAGGCAAGGCTTGACCGACAATTGCATGAAGAATCTGCTTAGGGTTAGGCGTTTTGCGCTGCTTC
GCGATGTACGGGCCAGATATTGACATTGATTATTGACTAGTTATTAATAGTAATCAATTACGGGGTCATT
AGTTCATAGCCCATATATGGAGTTCCGCGTTACATAACTTACGGTAAATGGCCCGCCTGGCTGACCGCCC
AACGACCCCCGCCCATTGACGTCAATAATGACGTATGTTCCCATAGTAACGCCAATAGGGACTTTCCATT
GACGTCAATGGGTGGAGTATTTACGGTAAACTGCCCACTTGGCAGTACATCAAGTGTATCATATGCCAAG
TACGCCCCCTATTGACGTCAATGACGGTAAATGGCCCGCCTGGCATTATGCCCAGTACATGACCTTATGG
GACTTTCCTACTTGGCAGTACATCTACGTATTAGTCATCGCTATTACCATGGTGATGCGGTTTTGGCAGT
ACATCAATGGGCGTGGATAGCGGTTTGACTCACGGGGATTTCCAAGTCTCCACCCCATTGACGTCAATGG
GAGTTTGTTTTGGCACCAAAATCAACGGGACTTTCCAAAATGTCGTAACAACTCCGCCCCATTGACGCAA
ATGGGCGGTAGGCGTGTACGGTGGGAGGTCTATATAAGCAGCGCGTTTTGCCTGTACTGGGTCTCTCTGG
TTAGACCAGATCTGAGCCTGGGAGCTCTCTGGCTAACTAGGGAACCCACTGCTTAAGCCTCAATAAAGCT
TGCCTTGAGTGCTTCAAGTAGTGTGTGCCCGTCTGTTGTGTGACTCTGGTAACTAGAGATCCCTCAGACC
CTTTTAGTCAGTGTGGAAAATCTCTAGCAGTGGCGCCCGAACAGGGACTTGAAAGCGAAAGGGAAACCAG
AGGAGCTCTCTCGACGCAGGACTCGGCTTGCTGAAGCGCGCACGGCAAGAGGCGAGGGGCGGCGACTGGT
GAGTACGCCAAAAATTTTGACTAGCGGAGGCTAGAAGGAGAGAGATGGGTGCGAGAGCGTCAGTATTAAG
CGGGGGAGAATTAGATCGCGATGGGAAAAAATTCGGTTAAGGCCAGGGGGAAAGAAAAAATATAAATTAA
AACATATAGTATGGGCAAGCAGGGAGCTAGAACGATTCGCAGTTAATCCTGGCCTGTTAGAAACATCAGA
AGGCTGTAGACAAATACTGGGACAGCTACAACCATCCCTTCAGACAGGATCAGAAGAACTTAGATCATTA
TATAATACAGTAGCAACCCTCTATTGTGTGCATCAAAGGATAGAGATAAAAGACACCAAGGAAGCTTTAG
ACAAGATAGAGGAAGAGCAAAACAAAAGTAAGACCACCGCACAGCAAGCGGCCGCTGATCTTCAGACCTG
GAGGAGGAGATATGAGGGACAATTGGAGAAGTGAATTATATAAATATAAAGTAGTAAAAATTGAACCATT
AGGAGTAGCACCCACCAAGGCAAAGAGAAGAGTGGTGCAGAGAGAAAAAAGAGCAGTGGGAATAGGAGCT
TTGTTCCTTGGGTTCTTGGGAGCAGCAGGAAGCACTATGGGCGCAGCGTCAATGACGCTGACGGTACAGG
CCAGACAATTATTGTCTGGTATAGTGCAGCAGCAGAACAATTTGCTGAGGGCTATTGAGGCGCAACAGCA
TCTGTTGCAACTCACAGTCTGGGGCATCAAGCAGCTCCAGGCAAGAATCCTGGCTGTGGAAAGATACCTA
AAGGATCAACAGCTCCTGGGGATTTGGGGTTGCTCTGGAAAACTCATTTGCACCACTGCTGTGCCTTGGA
ATGCTAGTTGGAGTAATAAATCTCTGGAACAGATTTGGAATCACACGACCTGGATGGAGTGGGACAGAGA
AATTAACAATTACACAAGCTTAATACACTCCTTAATTGAAGAATCGCAAAACCAGCAAGAAAAGAATGAA
CAAGAATTATTGGAATTAGATAAATGGGCAAGTTTGTGGAATTGGTTTAACATAACAAATTGGCTGTGGT
ATATAAAATTATTCATAATGATAGTAGGAGGCTTGGTAGGTTTAAGAATAGTTTTTGCTGTACTTTCTAT
AGTGAATAGAGTTAGGCAGGGATATTCACCATTATCGTTTCAGACCCACCTCCCAACCCCGAGGGGACCC
GACAGGCCCGAAGGAATAGAAGAAGAAGGTGGAGAGAGAGACAGAGACAGATCCATTCGATTAGTGAACG
GATCGGCACTGCGTGCGCCAATTCTGCAGACAAATGGCAGTATTCATCCACAATTTTAAAAGAAAAGGGG
GGATTGGGGGGTACAGTGCAGGGGAAAGAATAGTAGACATAATAGCAACAGACATACAAACTAAAGAATT
ACAAAAACAAATTACAAAAATTCAAAATTTTCGGGTTTATTACAGGGACAGCAGAGATCCAGTTTGGTTA
ATTAAGGTACCGAGGGCCTATTTCCCATGATTCCTTCATATTTGCATATACGATACAAGGCTGTTAGAGA
GATAATTAGAATTAATTTGACTGTAAACACAAAGATATTAGTACAAAATACGTGACGTAGAAAGTAATAA
TTTCTTGGGTAGTTTGCAGTTTTAAAATTATGTTTTAAAATGGACTATCATATGCTTACCGTAACTTGAA
AGTATTTCGATTTCTTGGCTTTATATATCTTGTGGAAAGGACGAAACACCGAATGGTCAGATTGCCAAAG
AGTTTAAGAGCTATGCTGGAAACAGCATAGCAAGTTTAAATAAGGCTAGTCCGTTATCAACTTGAAAAAG
TGGCACCGAGTCGGTGCTTTTTTTGAATTCGCTAGCTAGGTCTTGAAAGGAGTGGGAATTGGCTCCGGTG
CCCGTCAGTGGGCAGAGCGCACATCGCCCACAGTCCCCGAGAAGTTGGGGGGAGGGGTCGGCAATTGATC
CGGTGCCTAGAGAAGGTGGCGCGGGGTAAACTGGGAAAGTGATGTCGTGTACTGGCTCCGCCTTTTTCCC
GAGGGTGGGGGAGAACCGTATATAAGTGCAGTAGTCGCCGTGAACGTTCTTTTTCGCAACGGGTTTGCCG
CCAGAACACAGGTAAGTGCCGTGTGTGGTTCCCGCGGGCCTGGCCTCTTTACGGGTTATGGCCCTTGCGT
GCCTTGAATTACTTCCACTGGCTGCAGTACGTGATTCTTGATCCCGAGCTTCGGGTTGGAAGTGGGTGGG
AGAGTTCGAGGCCTTGCGCTTAAGGAGCCCCTTCGCCTCGTGCTTGAGTTGAGGCCTGGCCTGGGCGCTG
GGGCCGCCGCGTGCGAATCTGGTGGCACCTTCGCGCCTGTCTCGCTGCTTTCGATAAGTCTCTAGCCATT
TAAAATTTTTGATGACCTGCTGCGACGCTTTTTTTCTGGCAAGATAGTCTTGTAAATGCGGGCCAAGATC
TGCACACTGGTATTTCGGTTTTTGGGGCCGCGGGCGGCGACGGGGCCCGTGCGTCCCAGCGCACATGTTC
GGCGAGGCGGGGCCTGCGAGCGCGGCCACCGAGAATCGGACGGGGGTAGTCTCAAGCTGGCCGGCCTGCT
CTGGTGCCTGGCCTCGCGCCGCCGTGTATCGCCCCGCCCTGGGCGGCAAGGCTGGCCCGGTCGGCACCAG
TTGCGTGAGCGGAAAGATGGCCGCTTCCCGGCCCTGCTGCAGGGAGCTCAAAATGGAGGACGCGGCGCTC
GGGAGAGCGGGCGGGTGAGTCACCCACACAAAGGAAAAGGGCCTTTCCGTCCTCAGCCGTCGCTTCATGT
GACTCCACGGAGTACCGGGCGCCGTCCAGGCACCTCGATTAGTTCTCGAGCTTTTGGAGTACGTCGTCTT
TAGGTTGGGGGGAGGGGTTTTATGCGATGGAGTTTCCCCACACTGAGTGGGTGGAGACTGAAGTTAGGCC
AGCTTGGCACTTGATGTAATTCTCCTTGGAATTTGCCCTTTTTGAGTTTGGATCTTGGTTCATTCTCAAG
CCTCAGACAGTGGTTCAAAGTTTTTTTCTTCCATTTCAGGTGTCGTGAACCGGTTCTAGAGCGCTGCCAC
CATGGTCAGTAAGGGCGAAGAAGATAATATGGCTTCCTTGCCTGCCACACATGAACTCCACATATTCGGG
TCTATCAACGGCGTGGACTTCGACATGGTTGGGCAAGGAACCGGAAATCCCAACGATGGATACGAGGAGC
TGAACCTGAAGTCAACGAAAGGTGATCTTCAATTCTCCCCCTGGATTCTCGTCCCTCACATTGGCTATGG
TTTCCACCAGTACCTCCCGTACCCTGACGGGATGTCTCCATTCCAAGCCGCAATGGTAGATGGGTCAGGC
TACCAAGTTCACAGAACTATGCAGTTTGAAGATGGTGCATCTCTGACAGTAAATTACAGGTATACCTACG
AAGGTTCACACATCAAAGGAGAAGCTCAGGTGAAAGGTACGGGATTCCCAGCAGACGGCCCAGTAATGAC
CAATTCCCTCACGGCTGCCGACTGGTGCAGGAGTAAAAAGACATATCCAAATGACAAGACTATTATCTCT
ACTTTCAAATGGTCTTATACGACAGGCAACGGAAAGAGGTATCGGTCAACCGCGCGCACAACATATACGT
TTGCTAAGCCTATGGCTGCCAATTATCTGAAAAATCAGCCCATGTATGTATTTAGAAAAACCGAACTGAA
GCACTCCAAAACTGAATTGAACTTCAAAGAGTGGCAAAAGGCCTTCACCGATGTCATGGGCATGGATGAA
TTGTATAAGTGAACGCGTTAAGTCGACAATCAACCTCTGGATTACAAAATTTGTGAAAGATTGACTGGTA
TTCTTAACTATGTTGCTCCTTTTACGCTATGTGGATACGCTGCTTTAATGCCTTTGTATCATGCTATTGC
TTCCCGTATGGCTTTCATTTTCTCCTCCTTGTATAAATCCTGGTTGCTGTCTCTTTATGAGGAGTTGTGG
CCCGTTGTCAGGCAACGTGGCGTGGTGTGCACTGTGTTTGCTGACGCAACCCCCACTGGTTGGGGCATTG
CCACCACCTGTCAGCTCCTTTCCGGGACTTTCGCTTTCCCCCTCCCTATTGCCACGGCGGAACTCATCGC
CGCCTGCCTTGCCCGCTGCTGGACAGGGGCTCGGCTGTTGGGCACTGACAATTCCGTGGTGTTGTCGGGG
AAATCATCGTCCTTTCCTTGGCTGCTCGCCTGTGTTGCCACCTGGATTCTGCGCGGGACGTCCTTCTGCT
ACGTCCCTTCGGCCCTCAATCCAGCGGACCTTCCTTCCCGCGGCCTGCTGCCGGCTCTGCGGCCTCTTCC
GCGTCTTCGCCTTCGCCCTCAGACGAGTCGGATCTCCCTTTGGGCCGCCTCCCCGCGTCGACTTTAAGAC
CAATGACTTACAAGGCAGCTGTAGATCTTAGCCACTTTTTAAAAGAAAAGGGGGGACTGGAAGGGCTAAT
TCACTCCCAACGAAGACAAGATCTGCTTTTTGCTTGTACTGGGTCTCTCTGGTTAGACCAGATCTGAGCC
TGGGAGCTCTCTGGCTAACTAGGGAACCCACTGCTTAAGCCTCAATAAAGCTTGCCTTGAGTGCTTCAAG
TAGTGTGTGCCCGTCTGTTGTGTGACTCTGGTAACTAGAGATCCCTCAGACCCTTTTAGTCAGTGTGGAA
AATCTCTAGCAGGGCCCGTTTAAACCCGCTGATCAGCCTCGACTGTGCCTTCTAGTTGCCAGCCATCTGT
TGTTTGCCCCTCCCCCGTGCCTTCCTTGACCCTGGAAGGTGCCACTCCCACTGTCCTTTCCTAATAAAAT
GAGGAAATTGCATCGCATTGTCTGAGTAGGTGTCATTCTATTCTGGGGGGTGGGGTGGGGCAGGACAGCA
AGGGGGAGGATTGGGAAGACAATAGCAGGCATGCTGGGGATGCGGTGGGCTCTATGGCTTCTGAGGCGGA
AAGAACCAGCCATTAATGAAAAGAACCAGCCATTAATGAATCGGCCAACGCGCGGGGAGAGGCGGTTTGC
GTATTGGGCGCTCTTCCGCTTCCTCGCTCACTGACTCGCTGCGCTCGGTCGTTCGGCTGCGGCGAGCGGT
ATCAGCTCACTCAAAGGCGGTAATACGGTTATCCACAGAATCAGGGGATAACGCAGGAAAGAACATGTGA
GCAAAAGGCCAGCAAAAGGCCAGGAACCGTAAAAAGGCCGCGTTGCTGGCGTTTTTCCATAGGCTCCGCC
CCCCTGACGAGCATCACAAAAATCGACGCTCAAGTCAGAGGTGGCGAAACCCGACAGGACTATAAAGATA
CCAGGCGTTTCCCCCTGGAAGCTCCCTCGTGCGCTCTCCTGTTCCGACCCTGCCGCTTACCGGATACCTG
TCCGCCTTTCTCCCTTCGGGAAGCGTGGCGCTTTCTCATAGCTCACGCTGTAGGTATCTCAGTTCGGTGT
AGGTCGTTCGCTCCAAGCTGGGCTGTGTGCACGAACCCCCCGTTCAGCCCGACCGCTGCGCCTTATCCGG
TAACTATCGTCTTGAGTCCAACCCGGTAAGACACGACTTATCGCCACTGGCAGCAGCCACTGGTAACAGG
ATTAGCAGAGCGAGGTATGTAGGCGGTGCTACAGAGTTCTTGAAGTGGTGGCCTAACTACGGCTACACTA
GAAGAACAGTATTTGGTATCTGCGCTCTGCTGAAGCCAGTTACCTTCGGAAAAAGAGTTGGTAGCTCTTG
ATCCGGCAAACAAACCACCGCTGGTAGCGGTGGTTTTTTTGTTTGCAAGCAGCAGATTACGCGCAGAAAA
AAAGGATCTCAAGAAGATCCTTTGATCTTTTCTACGGGGTCTGACGCTCAGTGGAACGAAAACTCACGTT
AAGGGATTTTGGTCATGAGATTATCAAAAAGGATCTTCACCTAGATCCTTTTAAATTAAAAATGAAGTTT
TAAATCAATCTAAAGTATATATGAGTAAACTTGGTCTGACAGTTACCAATGCTTAATCAGTGAGGCACCT
ATCTCAGCGATCTGTCTATTTCGTTCATCCATAGTTGCCTGACTCCCCGTCGTGTAGATAACTACGATAC
GGGAGGGCTTACCATCTGGCCCCAGTGCTGCAATGATACCGCGAGACCCACGCTCACCGGCTCCAGATTT
ATCAGCAATAAACCAGCCAGCCGGAAGGGCCGAGCGCAGAAGTGGTCCTGCAACTTTATCCGCCTCCATC
CAGTCTATTAATTGTTGCCGGGAAGCTAGAGTAAGTAGTTCGCCAGTTAATAGTTTGCGCAACGTTGTTG
CCATTGCTACAGGCATCGTGGTGTCACGCTCGTCGTTTGGTATGGCTTCATTCAGCTCCGGTTCCCAACG
ATCAAGGCGAGTTACATGATCCCCCATGTTGTGCAAAAAAGCGGTTAGCTCCTTCGGTCCTCCGATCGTT
GTCAGAAGTAAGTTGGCCGCAGTGTTATCACTCATGGTTATGGCAGCACTGCATAATTCTCTTACTGTCA
TGCCATCCGTAAGATGCTTTTCTGTGACTGGTGAGTACTCAACCAAGTCATTCTGAGAATAGTGTATGCG
GCGACCGAGTTGCTCTTGCCCGGCGTCAATACGGGATAATACCGCGCCACATAGCAGAACTTTAAAAGTG
CTCATCATTGGAAAACGTTCTTCGGGGCGAAAACTCTCAAGGATCTTACCGCTGTTGAGATCCAGTTCGA
TGTAACCCACTCGTGCACCCAACTGATCTTCAGCATCTTTTACTTTCACCAGCGTTTCTGGGTGAGCAAA
AACAGGAAGGCAAAATGCCGCAAAAAAGGGAATAAGGGCGACACGGAAATGTTGAATACTCATACTCTTC
CTTTTTCAATATTATTGAAGCATTTATCAGGGTTATTGTCTCATGAGCGGATACATATTTGAATGTATTT
AGAAAAATAAACAAATAGGGGTTCCGCGCACATTTCCCCGAAAAGTGCCACCTGAC
Features (pLannotate 1.2.2; 25 found; start..end, strand, type, name):
     31..83      -  misc_feature   bom (fragment): basis of mobility region from pBR322
    232..611     +  enhancer       CMV enhancer: human cytomegalovirus immediate early enhancer
    612..811     +  promoter       CMV promoter: human cytomegalovirus (CMV) immediate early promoter
    829..1009    +  LTR            5' LTR (truncated): truncated 5' long terminal repeat (LTR) from HIV-1
   1056..1181    +  misc_feature   HIV-1 Ψ: packaging signal of human immunodeficiency virus type 1
   1165..1528    +  CDS            HIV-1 gag (fragment): gag protein from human immunodeficiency virus 1; gag
   1674..1907    +  misc_feature   RRE: The Rev response element (RRE) of HIV-1 allows for Rev-dependent mRNA export from the nucleus to the cytoplasm.
   2284..2384    +  CDS            Rev (fragment): human immunodeficiency virus 1 (HIV-1) Rev protein; rev; enhances nuclear export of unspliced and incompletely spliced viral mRNAs
   2434..2551    +  misc_feature   cPPT/CTS: central polypurine tract and central termination sequence of HIV-1
   2602..2842    +  promoter       U6 promoter: RNA polymerase III promoter for human U6 snRNA
   2890..2957    +  misc_RNA       tracrRNA (fragment): trans-activating CRISPR RNA for the Streptococcus pyogenes CRISPR/Cas9 system
   2976..2994    +  CDS            small t antigen (fragment): SV40 (simian virus 40) small t antigen
   3020..3231    +  promoter       EF-1α core promoter: core promoter for human elongation factor EF-1α
   3232..3340    +  intron         EF-1α intron A (fragment): intron upstream of the start codon of human EF-1α
   3966..4169    +  intron         EF-1α intron A: truncated intron upstream of the start codon of human EF-1α
   4202..4909    +  CDS            mNeonGreen: mNeonGreen is a basic (constitutively fluorescent) green/yellow fluorescent protein published in 2013, derived from Branchiostoma lanceolatum. It is reported to be a very rapidly-maturing monomer with moderate acid sensitivity.
   4928..5516    +  misc_feature   WPRE: woodchuck hepatitis virus posttranscriptional regulatory element
   5567..5586    +  misc_feature   cPPT/CTS (fragment): central polypurine tract and central termination sequence of HIV-1
   5588..5821    +  LTR            3' LTR (ΔU3): self-inactivating 3' long terminal repeat (LTR) from HIV-1
   5853..6077    +  polyA_signal   bGH poly(A) signal: bovine growth hormone polyadenylation signal
   6081..6100    +  promoter       SV40 promoter (fragment): SV40 enhancer and early promoter
   6121..6171    -  CDS            lacI (fragment): lac repressor; lacI; The lac repressor binds to the lac operator to inhibit transcription in E. coli. This inhibition can be relieved by adding lactose or isopropyl-β-D-thiogalactopyranoside (IPTG).
   6354..6942    -  rep_origin     ori: high-copy-number ColE1/pMB1/pBR322/pUC origin of replication
   7113..7973    -  CDS            AmpR: β-lactamase; bla; confers resistance to ampicillin, carbenicillin, and related antibiotics
   7974..8078    -  promoter       AmpR promoter: bla
