[The description below was written by a language model from this plasmid's Addgene catalogue record and pLannotate feature annotations shown in this document.]
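Description:
pCF821-sgOR2B6-3_U6-sgRNA-EF1a-mNeonGreen is a third-generation-style, self-inactivating HIV-1 lentiviral transfer vector built on the pCF821 backbone for delivering a CRISPR guide RNA together with a fluorescent marker to mammalian cells. In bacteria it is maintained through a high-copy ColE1/pUC-type origin and selected with ampicillin via the β-lactamase gene. The viral portion begins with a CMV enhancer/promoter fused to a truncated 5' LTR, which drives production of the genomic RNA in packaging cells. It is followed by the Ψ packaging signal with a gag fragment, the Rev response element for Rev-dependent nuclear export, and the cPPT/CTS. The cassette ends with a WPRE to boost transcript expression, a ΔU3 3' LTR that inactivates the viral promoter after integration, and a bGH polyadenylation signal.

The payload consists of two expression units. A human U6 RNA polymerase III promoter drives a single guide RNA, sgOR2B6-3, carried on a Streptococcus pyogenes Cas9 scaffold (annotated as a tracrRNA fragment); the name implies that it targets OR2B6. Downstream, an EF-1α promoter with its intron A drives mNeonGreen, a bright monomeric green/yellow fluorescent protein that lets transduced cells be identified, tracked or sorted. Although the catalogue insert field mentions SpyCas9, the 8.1 kb annotated sequence shows no Cas9 coding region. The plasmid therefore appears to be a guide-only vector intended for use with Cas9 supplied separately. The associated publication concerns CRISPR-mediated killing of glioma cells, but the record does not state the specific role of this guide in that work.
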