Addgene plasmid #211657: pCF821-sgOR2B6-3_U6-sgRNA-EF1a-mNeonGreen
Purpose: U6-sgRNA-EF1a-mNeonGreen
Depositing lab: Christof Fellmann. Depositing organization: J. David Gladstone Institutes. Publication: Targeting the non-coding genome and temozolomide signature enables CRISPR-mediated glioma oncolysis. Tan IL, Perez AR, Lew RJ, Sun X, Baldwin A, Zhu YK, Shah MM, Berger MS, Doudna JA, Fellmann C. Cell Rep. 2023 Nov 28;42(11):113339. doi: 10.1016/j.celrep.2023.113339. Epub 2023 Nov 2. PubMed 37917583.
Backbone
  Vector backbone: pCF821
  Vector type: Mammalian Expression, Lentiviral, CRISPR
Growth in bacteria
  Bacterial resistance: Ampicillin, 100 μg/mL
  Growth temperature: 37°C
  Growth strain: NEB Stable
  Copy number: Unknown
Gene/Insert
  Gene/Insert name: SpyCas9 and sgOR2B6-3 guide RNA vector
  gRNA/shRNA sequence: AATGGTCAGATTGCCAAAGA
Terms and licenses: Academic/Nonprofit Terms; Industry Terms: Not Available to Industry
How to cite: pCF821-sgOR2B6-3_U6-sgRNA-EF1a-mNeonGreen was a gift from Christof Fellmann (Addgene plasmid # 211657 ; http://n2t.net/addgene:211657 ; RRID:Addgene_211657)
